Addgene plasmid #40411: LRRK2_1867_2161_F1908Y
Depositing lab: Michael J Fox Foundation MJFF. Depositing organization: Michael J Fox Foundation.
Backbone
  Vector backbone: pEMB017
  Backbone manufacturer: Emerald
  Vector type: Baculovirus
Growth in bacteria
  Bacterial resistance: Ampicillin, 100 μg/mL
  Growth temperature: 37°C
  Growth strain: Top10
  Copy number: High Copy
Gene/Insert
  Gene/Insert name: LRRK2
  Species: H. sapiens (human)
  Mutation: aa1867_2161, F1908Y
  Entrez Gene: LRRK2 (a.k.a. AURA17, DARDARIN, PARK8, RIPK7, ROCO2)
  Promoter: polH
  Tag / fusion protein: HisTev (N terminal on insert); GST-Tev (N terminal on insert)
  Cloning method: Restriction Enzyme; 5′ cloning site BamHI (destroyed during cloning); 3′ cloning site HindIII (destroyed during cloning)
  Sequencing primers: 5′ DSP2466For:GAATTTCGTCGACAGATC; 3′ DSP2466Rev:AATAACCCGGATCAGCTT
Terms and licenses: Academic/Nonprofit Terms; Industry Terms
How to cite: LRRK2_1867_2161_F1908Y was a gift from Michael J Fox Foundation MJFF (Addgene plasmid # 40411 ; http://n2t.net/addgene:40411 ; RRID:Addgene_40411)
