[The description below was written by a language model from this plasmid's Addgene catalogue record and pLannotate feature annotations shown in this document.]
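Description:
LRRK2_1867_2161_F1908Y is a baculovirus transfer plasmid built on the pEMB017 backbone for producing a fragment of human LRRK2 in insect cells. It is maintained in E. coli through a high-copy ColE1/pUC-type origin with ampicillin selection (AmpR under its own bla promoter), and it also carries an f1 phage origin and a residual lacZα fragment. The expression region is flanked by baculoviral sequences: lef2 and ORF603 on one side and an ORF1629-containing recombination region on the other. These flanks allow homologous recombination with AcMNPV-type viral DNA, which moves the cassette into the polyhedrin locus and yields recombinant virus.

The payload is driven by the very late polyhedrin (polH) promoter. Downstream lies a Schistosoma japonicum GST coding sequence followed by an 885-nt LRRK2 fragment, which matches the catalogued residues 1867–2161 carrying the F1908Y substitution. This stretch falls in the kinase region of the protein. The catalogue lists HisTev and GST-Tev as N-terminal tags, implying TEV-cleavable affinity handles. The feature table, however, detects GST upstream of the insert and a short His-tag fragment immediately downstream, does not annotate TEV sites, and does not show whether that His segment is translated as part of the fusion. The exact tag layout should therefore be checked against the sequence.

A divergently oriented cassette places E. coli β-glucuronidase (GUS) under the late p6.9 promoter, providing a reporter that can mark recombinant virus. The design suits affinity purification of this mutant LRRK2 fragment, a protein linked to Parkinson's disease (PARK8), although the record does not state a specific application.
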