Features (pLannotate 1.2.2; 15 found; start..end, strand, type, name):
    329..453     +  CDS            lef2: baculovirus late expression factor 2
    491..1096    +  CDS            ORF603: baculovirus ORF603 protein
   1167..2972    -  CDS            GUS: β-glucuronidase; uidA (or gusA) from E. coli
   2987..3302    -  promoter       p6.9 promoter: Autographa californica p6.9; baculovirus late basic protein promoter
   3317..3408    +  promoter       polyhedrin promoter: polh from Autographa californica; promoter for the baculovirus polyhedrin gene
   3469..4122    +  CDS            GST26_SCHJA: Experimental evidence at protein level: Swiss-Prot protein existence level 1. GST isoenzymes appear to play a central role in the parasite detoxification system. Other functions are also suspected including a role in increasing the solubility of haematin in the parasite gut. From Schistosoma japonicum (Blood fluke).
   4222..5106    +  CDS            LRRK2 (fragment): LRRK2_HUMAN - Also known as PARK8. Experimental evidence at protein level: Swiss-Prot protein existence level 1. Serine/threonine-protein kinase which phosphorylates a broad range of proteins involved in multiple processes such as neuronal plasticity, autophagy, and vesicle trafficking (PubMed:20949042, PubMed:22012985, PubMed:26824392, PubMed:29125462, PubMed:28720718, PubMed:29127255, PubMed:30398148, PubMed:29212815, PubMed:30635421, PubMed:21850687, PubMed:23395371, PubMed:17114044, PubMed:24687852, PubMed:26014385, PubMed:25201882). Is a key regulator of RAB GTPases by regulating the GTP/
   5135..5152    +  CDS            9xHis (fragment): 9xHis affinity tag
   5189..6546    +  misc_recomb    baculovirus recombination region (ORF1629): contains part of ORF1629
   6544..6621    -  CDS            P61 (fragment): P78_NPVAC - Experimental evidence at protein level: Swiss-Prot protein existence level 1. Plays a role in the transport of the nucleocapsids from the cytoplasm toward the host nucleus together with the host actin- polymerizing Arp2/3 complex. From Autographa californica nuclear polyhedrosis virus (AcMNPV).
   6809..7397    -  rep_origin     ori: high-copy-number ColE1/pMB1/pBR322/pUC origin of replication
   7568..8428    -  CDS            AmpR: β-lactamase; bla; confers resistance to ampicillin, carbenicillin, and related antibiotics
   8429..8533    -  promoter       AmpR promoter: bla
   8560..9015    +  rep_origin     f1 ori (sequence partly withheld): f1 bacteriophage origin of replication; arrow indicates direction of (+) strand synthesis
   9020..1       -  CDS            lacZα (fragment) (across the origin): LacZα fragment of β-galactosidase; lacZ fragment
>Addgene plasmid #40411 | LRRK2_1867_2161_F1908Y | depositor full sequence | sequence record 52088 | LRRK2_1867_2161_F1908Y sequence 9085 bps
GGAACGGCTCCGCCCACTATTAATGAAATTAAAAATTCCAATTTTAAAAAACGCAGCAAGAGAAACATTT
GTATGAAAGAATGCGTAGAAGGAAAGAAAAATGTCGTCGACATGCTGAACAACAAGATTAATATGCCTCC
GTGTATAAAAAAAATATTGAACGATTTGAAAGAAAACAATGTACCGCGCGGCGGTATGTACAGGAAGAGG
TTTATACTAAACTGTTACATTGCAAACGTGGTTTCGTGTGCCAAGTGTGAAAACCGATGTTTAATCAAGG
CTCTGACGCATTTCTACAACCACGACTCCAAGTGTGTGGGTGAAGTCATGCATCTTTTAATCAAATCCCA
AGATGTGTATAAACCACCAAACTGCCAAAAAATGAAAACTGTCGACAAGCTCTGTCCGTTTGCTGGCAAC
TGCAAGGGTCTCAATCCTATTTGTAATTATTGAATAATAAAACAATTATAAATGCTAAATTTGTTTTTTA
TTAACGATACAAACCAAACGCAACAAGAACATTTGTAGTATTATCTATAATTGAAAACGCGTAGTTATAA
TCGCTGAGGTAATATTTAAAATCATTTTCAAATGATTCACAGTTAATTTGCGACAATATAATTTTATTTT
CACATAAACTAGACGCCTTGTCGTCTTCTTCTTCGTATTCCTTCTCTTTTTCATTTTTCTCTTCATAAAA
ATTAACATAGTTATTATCGTATCCATATATGTATCTATCGTATAGAGTAAATTTTTTGTTGTCATAAATA
TATATGTCTTTTTTAATGGGGTGTATAGTACCGCTGCGCATAGTTTTTCTGTAATTTACAACAGTGCTAT
TTTCTGGTAGTTCTTCGGAGTGTGTTGCTTTAATTATTAAATTTATATAATCAATGAATTTGGGATCGTC
GGTTTTGTACAATATGTTGCCGGCATAGTACGCAGCTTCTTCTAGTTCAATTACACCATTTTTTAGCAGC
ACCGGATTAACATAACTTTCCAAAATGTTGTACGAACCGTTAAACAAAAACAGTTCACCTCCCTTTTCTA
TACTATTGTCTGCGAGCAGTTGTTTGTTGTTAAAAATAACAGCCATTGTAATGAGACGCACAAACTAATA
TCACAAACTGGAAATGTCTATCAATATATAGTTGCTGATCAGATCCTCATTGTTTGCCTCCCTGCTGCGG
TTTTTCACCGAAGTTCATGCCAGTCCAGCGTTTTTGCAGCAGAAAAGCCGCCGACTTCGGTTTGCGGTCG
CGAGTGAAGATCCCTTTCTTGTTACCGCCAACGCGCAATATGCCTTGCGAGGTCGCAAAATCGGCGAAAT
TCCATACCTGTTCACCGACGACGGCGCTGACGCGATCAAAGACGCGGTGATACATATCCAGCCATGCACA
CTGATACTCTTCACTCCACATGTCGGTGTACATTGAGTGCAGCCCGGCTAACGTATCCACGCCGTATTCG
GTGATGATAATCGGCTGATGCAGTTTCTCCTGCCAGGCCAGAAGTTCTTTTTCCAGTACCTTCTCTGCCG
TTTCCAAATCGCCGCTTTGGACATACCATCCGTAATAACGGTTCAGGCACAGCACATCAAAGAGATCGCT
GATGGTATCGGTGTGAGCGTCGCAGAACATTACATTGACGCAGGTGATCGGACGCGTCGGGTCGAGTTTA
CGCGTTGCTTCCGCCAGTGGCGCGAAATATTCCCGTGCACCTTGCGGACGGGTATCCGGTTCGTTGGCAA
TACTCCACATCACCACGCTTGGGTGGTTTTTGTCACGCGCTATCAGCTCTTTAATCGCCTGTAAGTGCGC
TTGCTGAGTTTCCCCGTTGACTGCCTCTTCGCTGTACAGTTCTTTCGGCTTGTTGCCCGCTTCGAAACCA
ATGCCTAAAGAGAGCGAAAAGCCGACAGCAGCAGTTTCATCAATCACCACGATGCCATGTTCATCTGCCC
AGTCGAGCATCTCTTCAGCGTAAGGGTAATGCGAGGTACGGTAGGAGTTGGCCCCAATCCAGTCCATTAA
TGCGTGGTCGTGCACCATCAGCACGTTATCGAATCCTTTGCCACGTAAGTCCGCATCTTCATGACGACCA
AAGCCAGTAAAGTAGAACGGTTTGTGGTTAATCAGGAACTGTTGGCCCTTCACTGCCACTGACCGGATGC
CGACGCGAAGCGGGTAGATATCACACTCTGTCTGGCTTTTGGCTGTGACGCACAGTTCATAGAGATAACC
TTCACCCGGTTGCCAGAGGTGCGGATTCACCACTTGCAAAGTCCCGCTAGTGCCTTGTCCAGTTGCAACC
ACCTGTTGATCCGCATCACGCAGTTCAACGCTGACATCACCATTGGCCACCACCTGCCAGTCAACAGACG
CGTGGTTACAGTCTTGCGCGACATGCGTCACCACGGTGATATCGTCCACCCAGGTGTTCGGCGTGGTGTA
GAGCATTACGCTGCGATGGATTCCGGCATAGTTAAAGAAATCATGGAAGTAAGACTGCTTTTTCTTGCCG
TTTTCGTCGGTAATCACCATTCCCGGCGGGATAGTCTGCCAGTTCAGTTCGTTGTTCACACAAACGGTGA
TACGTACACTTTTCCCGGCAATAACATACGGCGTGACATCGGCTTCAAATGGCGTATAGCCGCCCTGATG
CTCCATCACTTCCTGATTATTGACCCACACTTTGCCGTAATGAGTGACCGCATCGAAACGCAGCACGATA
CGCTGGCCTGCCCAACCTTTCGGTATAAAGACTTCGCGCTGATACCAGACGTTGCCCGCATAATTACGAA
TATCTGCATCGGCGAACTGATCGTTAAAACTGCCTGGCACAGCAATTGCCCGGCTTTCTTGTAACGCGCT
TTCCCACCAACGCTGATCAATTCCACAGTTTTCGCGATCCAGACTGAATGCCCACAGGCCGTCGAGTTTT
TTGATTTCACGGGTTGGGGTTTCTACAGGACGGACCATATTTATAGGTGTAATTTATGTAGCTGTAATTT
TTACCTTATTAATATTTTTTACGCTTTGCATTCGACGACTGAACTCCCAAATATATGTTTAACTCGTCTT
GGTCGTTTGAATTTTTGTTGCTGTGTTTCCTAATATTTTCCATCACCTTAAATATGTTATTGTAATCCTC
AATGTTGAACTTGCAATTGGACACGGCATAGTTTTCCATAGTCGTGTAAAACATGGTATTGGCTGCATTG
TAATACATCCGACTGAGCGGGTACGGATCTATGTGTTTGAGCAGCCTGTTCAAAAACTCTGCATCGTCGC
AAAACGGAATTTCGTCGACAGATCTGATCATGGAGATAATTAAAATGATAACCATCTCGCAAATAAATAA
GTATTTTACTGTTTTCGTAACAGTTTTGTAATAAAAAAACCTATAAATATAGGATCTATGCACCACCATC
ACCACCATCACCACGAGAACCTTTATTTCCAAGGATCAATGGCACCGATCCTGGGGTATTGGAAGATCAA
GGGCCTAGTGCAGCCCACTCGTCTGCTCCTGGAGTACCTAGAAGAGAAGTATGAGGAGCACCTTTATGAG
CGGGACGAGGGTGACAAGTGGCGCAATAAGAAATTCGAGCTAGGCTTGGAATTCCCCAATCTGCCTTATT
ACATCGATGGCGACGTTAAGTTGACTCAGTCCATGGCCATCATCCGCTACATCGCCGACAAGCACAATAT
GCTAGGCGGGTGCCCGAAGGAGCGAGCTGAGATCTCTATGTTGGAAGGGGCCGTGCTGGATATCCGCTAC
GGCGTGAGCCGCATTGCATACTCAAAGGATTTCGAGACCCTCAAGGTTGACTTCCTGTCAAAGCTGCCTG
AAATGCTAAAGATGTTCGAAGACCGTCTCTGTCATAAGACCTACCTGAACGGGGACCACGTGACACACCC
GGACTTTATGTTGTATGACGCTCTGGACGTCGTGCTTTATATGGACCCTATGTGCCTGGACGCTTTTCCC
AAACTAGTGTGTTTCAAGAAACGTATCGAAGCTATCCCTCAGATTGATAAGTACCTGAAGTCCTCAAAGT
ACATCGCCTGGCCCCTTCAAGGTTGGCAAGCCACATTTGGCGGTGGCGACCATCCTCCCAAGTCAGACCT
AGTGCCTAGGCACAACCAGACCAGCCTATATAAGAAAGCCGGGTCAGCTGCCGCTGTGCTGGAGGAGAAC
CTGTATTTCCAGGGCGGATCCAACATCATGCTCAACAACGATGAGCTCGAATTTGAACAAGCTCCAGAAT
TCCTGCTCGGCGACGGCTCTTTCGGCTCCGTATACCGTGCTGCTTATGAAGGCGAAGAAGTCGCCGTAAA
GATCTACAACAAGCACACCTCGCTCCGTCTGCTCCGTCAGGAACTGGTCGTTCTGTGTCATCTGCACCAT
CCGAGCCTCATCTCCCTGCTGGCCGCTGGCATCCGTCCTCGTATGCTGGTGATGGAGCTGGCATCCAAGG
GCTCTCTCGACCGCCTGCTGCAGCAGGACAAGGCTTCTCTGACCCGTACTCTGCAGCATCGTATCGCTCT
GCATGTAGCTGACGGCCTGCGTTATCTTCATTCTGCAATGATCATTTATCGCGACCTGAAACCTCATAAT
GTACTGCTGTTTACTCTGTACCCGAACGCTGCCATCATCGCTAAGATTGCAGACTATGGTATTGCGCAGT
ACTGCTGCCGCATGGGCATTAAAACAAGCGAAGGTACGCCGGGTTTCCGTGCTCCAGAAGTGGCTCGTGG
CAACGTTATTTACAACCAGCAAGCTGACGTTTACTCGTTCGGTCTGCTCCTGTACGATATCCTGACTACC
GGCGGCCGTATCGTAGAAGGTCTGAAGTTCCCTAACGAATTCGACGAACTGGAAATCCAGGGCAAGCTGC
CAGACCCGGTTAAAGAATACGGTTGCGCTCCGTGGCCGATGGTAGAGAAGCTCATCAAACAGTGCCTTAA
AGAAAACCCTCAGGAACGTCCAACCTCTGCTCAAGTGTTCGACATCCTTAACAGCGCTGAACTCGTCTGT
CTGACTCGCCGTATTCTCCTGCCTAAGAATGTTATCGTGGAATGTATGGTTGCTACTCACCATAACTGAT
GATAAGCTTTAGTAAGCACTCGAGCACCACCACCACCACCACTAACCTAGGTAGCTGAGCGCATGCAAGC
TGATCCGGGTTATTAGTACATTTATTAAGCGCTAGATTCTGTGCGTTGTTGATTTACAGACAATTGTTGT
ACGTATTTTAATAATTCATTAAATTTATAATCTTTAGGGTGGTATGTTAGAGCGAAAATCAAATGATTTT
CAGCGTCTTTATATCTGAATTTAAATATTAAATCCTCAATAGATTTGTAAAATAGGTTTCGATTAGTTTC
AAACAAGGGTTGTTTTTCCGAACCGATGGCTGGACTATCTAATGGATTTTCGCTCAACGCCACAAAACTT
GCCAAATCTTGTAGCAGCAATCTAGCTTTGTCGATATTCGTTTGTGTTTTGTTTTGTAATAAAGGTTCGA
CGTCGTTCAAAATATTATGCGCTTTTGTATTTCTTTCATCACTGTCGTTAGTGTACAATTGACTCGACGT
AAACACGTTAAATAGAGCTTGGACATATTTAACATCGGGCGTGTTAGCTTTATTAGGCCGATTATCGTCG
TCGTCCCAACCCTCGTCGTTAGAAGTTGCTTCCGAAGACGATTTTGCCATAGCCACACGACGCCTATTAA
TTGTGTCGGCTAACACGTCCGCGATCAAATTTGTAGTTGAGCTTTTTGGAATTATTTCTGATTGCGGGCG
TTTTTGGGCGGGTTTCAATCTAACTGTGCCCGATTTTAATTCAGACAACACGTTAGAAAGCGATGGTGCA
GGCGGTGGTAACATTTCAGACGGCAAATCTACTAATGGCGGCGGTGGTGGAGCTGATGATAAATCTACCA
TCGGTGGAGGCGCAGGCGGGGCTGGCGGCGGAGGCGGAGGCGGAGGTGGTGGCGGTGATGCAGACGGCGG
TTTAGGCTCAAATGTCTCTTTAGGCAACACAGTCGGCACCTCAACTATTGTACTGGTTTCGGGCGCCGTT
TTTGGTTTGACCGGTCTGAGACGAGTGCGATTTTTTTCGTTTCTAATAGCTTCCAACAATTGTTGTCTGT
CGTCTAAAGGTGCAGCGGGTTGAGGTTCCGTCGGCATTGGTGGAGCGGGCGGCAATTCAGACATCGATGG
TGGTGGTGGTGGTGGAGGCGCTGGAATGTTAGGCACGGGAGAAGGTGGTGGCGGCGGTGCCGCCGGTATA
ATTTGTTCTGGTTTAGTTTGTTCGCGCACGATTGTGGGCACCGGCGCAGGCGCCGCTGGCTGCACAACGG
AAGGTCGTCTGCTTCGAGGCAGCGCTTGGGGTGGTGGCAATTCAATATTATAATTGGAATACAAATCGTA
AAAATCTGCTATAAGCATTGTAATTTCGCTATCGTTTACCGTGCCGATATTTAACAACCGCTCAATGTAA
GCAATTGTATTGTAAAGAGATTGTCTCAAGCTCGGATCGATCCCGCACGCCGATAACAAGCCTTTTCATT
TTTACTACAGCATTGTAGTGGCGAGACACTTCGCTGTCGTCGAGGTTTAAACGCTTCCTCGCTCACTGAC
TCGCTGCGCTCGGTCGTTCGGCTGCGGCGAGCGGTATCAGCTCACTCAAAGGCGGTAATACGGTTATCCA
CAGAATCAGGGGATAACGCAGGAAAGAACATGTGAGCAAAAGGCCAGCAAAAGGCCAGGAACCGTAAAAA
GGCCGCGTTGCTGGCGTTTTTCCATAGGCTCCGCCCCCCTGACGAGCATCACAAAAATCGACGCTCAAGT
CAGAGGTGGCGAAACCCGACAGGACTATAAAGATACCAGGCGTTTCCCCCTGGAAGCTCCCTCGTGCGCT
CTCCTGTTCCGACCCTGCCGCTTACCGGATACCTGTCCGCCTTTCTCCCTTCGGGAAGCGTGGCGCTTTC
TCATAGCTCACGCTGTAGGTATCTCAGTTCGGTGTAGGTCGTTCGCTCCAAGCTGGGCTGTGTGCACGAA
CCCCCCGTTCAGCCCGACCGCTGCGCCTTATCCGGTAACTATCGTCTTGAGTCCAACCCGGTAAGACACG
ACTTATCGCCACTGGCAGCAGCCACTGGTAACAGGATTAGCAGAGCGAGGTATGTAGGCGGTGCTACAGA
GTTCTTGAAGTGGTGGCCTAACTACGGCTACACTAGAAGGACAGTATTTGGTATCTGCGCTCTGCTGAAG
CCAGTTACCTTCGGAAAAAGAGTTGGTAGCTCTTGATCCGGCAAACAAACCACCGCTGGTAGCGGTGGTT
TTTTTGTTTGCAAGCAGCAGATTACGCGCAGAAAAAAAGGATCTCAAGAAGATCCTTTGATCTTTTCTAC
GGGGTCTGACGCTCAGTGGAACGAAAACTCACGTTAAGGGATTTTGGTCATGAGATTATCAAAAAGGATC
TTCACCTAGATCCTTTTAAATTAAAAATGAAGTTTTAAATCAATCTAAAGTATATATGAGTAAACTTGGT
CTGACAGTTACCAATGCTTAATCAGTGAGGCACCTATCTCAGCGATCTGTCTATTTCGTTCATCCATAGT
TGCCTGACTCCCCGTCGTGTAGATAACTACGATACGGGAGGGCTTACCATCTGGCCCCAGTGCTGCAATG
ATACCGCGAGACCCACGCTCACCGGCTCCAGATTTATCAGCAATAAACCAGCCAGCCGGAAGGGCCGAGC
GCAGAAGTGGTCCTGCAACTTTATCCGCCTCCATCCAGTCTATTAATTGTTGCCGGGAAGCTAGAGTAAG
TAGTTCGCCAGTTAATAGTTTGCGCAACGTTGTTGCCATTGCTACAGGCATCGTGGTGTCACGCTCGTCG
TTTGGTATGGCTTCATTCAGCTCCGGTTCCCAACGATCAAGGCGAGTTACATGATCCCCCATGTTGTGCA
AAAAAGCGGTTAGCTCCTTCGGTCCTCCGATCGTTGTCAGAAGTAAGTTGGCCGCAGTGTTATCACTCAT
GGTTATGGCAGCACTGCATAATTCTCTTACTGTCATGCCATCCGTAAGATGCTTTTCTGTGACTGGTGAG
TACTCAACCAAGTCATTCTGAGAATAGTGTATGCGGCGACCGAGTTGCTCTTGCCCGGCGTCAATACGGG
ATAATACCGCGCCACATAGCAGAACTTTAAAAGTGCTCATCATTGGAAAACGTTCTTCGGGGCGAAAACT
CTCAAGGATCTTACCGCTGTTGAGATCCAGTTCGATGTAACCCACTCGTGCACCCAACTGATCTTCAGCA
TCTTTTACTTTCACCAGCGTTTCTGGGTGAGCAAAAACAGGAAGGCAAAATGCCGCAAAAAAGGGAATAA
GGGCGACACGGAAATGTTGAATACTCATACTCTTCCTTTTTCAATATTATTGAAGCATTTATCAGGGTTA
TTGTCTCATGAGCGGATACATATTTGAATGTATTTAGAAAAATAAACAAATAGGGGTTCCGCGCACATTT
CCCCGAAAAGTGCCACCTG
[124 nt withheld, positions 8560-8683]
C
[91 nt withheld, positions 8685-8775]
A
[49 nt withheld, positions 8777-8825]
CCTTTGACGTTGGAGTCCACGTTCTTT
[37 nt withheld, positions 8853-8889]
ACCCTATCTCGGTCTATTCTTTTGATTTATAAGGGATTTTGCCGATTTCGGCCTATTGGTTAAAAAATGA
GCTGATTTAACAAAAATTTAACGCGAATTTTAACAAAATATTAACGTTTACAATTTCCCATTCGCCATTC
AGGCTGCGCAACTGTTGGGAAGGGCGATCGGTGCGGGCCTCTTCGCTATTACGCCA
