>Addgene plasmid #40411 | LRRK2_1867_2161_F1908Y | addgene partial sequence | sequence record 53115 | DSP2466Rev 5'-AATAACCCGGATCAGCTT-3'
TGGTGGTGGTGGTGGTGCTCGAGTGCTTACTAAAGCTTATCATCAGTTATGGTGAGTAGCAACCATACAT
TCCACGATAACATTCTTAGGCAGGAGAATACGGCGAGTCAGACAGACGAGTTCAGCGCTGTTAAGGATGT
CGAACACTTGAGCAGAGGTTGGACGTTCCTGAGGGTTTTCTTTAAGGCACTGTTTGATGAGCTTCTCTAC
CATCGGCCACGGAGCGCAACCGTATTCTTTAACCGGGTCTGGCAGCTTGCCCTGGATTTCCAGTTCGTCG
AATTCGTTAGGGAACTTCAGACCTTCTACGATACGGCCGCCGGTAGTCAGGATATCGTACAGGAGCAGAC
CGAACGAGTAAACGTCAGCTTGCTGGTTGTAAATAACGTTGCCACGAGCCACTTCTGGAGCACGGAAACC
CGGCGTACCTTCGCTTGTTTTAATGCCCATGCGGCAGCAGTACTGCGCAATACCATAGTCTGCAATCTTA
GCGATGATGGCAGCGTTCGGGTACAGAGTAAACAGCAGTACATTATGAGGTTTCAGGTCGCGATAAATGA
TCATTGCAGAATGAAGATAACGCAGGCCGTCAGCTACATGCAGAGCGATACGATGCTGCAGAGTACGGGT
CAGAGAAGCCTTGTCCTGCTGCAGCAGGCGGTCGAGAGAGCCCTTGGATGCCAGCTCCATCACCAGCATA
CGAGGACGGATGCCAGCGGCCAGCAGGGAGATGAGGCTCGGATGGTGCAGATGACACAGAACGACCAGTT
CCTGACGGAGCAGACGGAGCGAGGTGTGCTTGTTGTAGATCTTTACGGCGACTTCTTCGCCTTCATAAGC
AGCACGGTATACGGAGCCGAAAGAGCCGTC
