>Addgene plasmid #40411 | LRRK2_1867_2161_F1908Y | addgene partial sequence | sequence record 53116 | DSP2466For
AATAAATAAGTATTTTACTGTTTTCGTAACAGTTTTGTAATAAAAAAACCTATAAATATAGGATCTATGC
ACCACCATCACCACCATCACCACGAGAACCTTTATTTCCAAGGATCAATGGCACCGATCCTGGGGTATTG
GAAGATCAAGGGCCTAGTGCAGCCCACTCGTCTGCTCCTGGAGTACCTAGAAGAGAAGTATGAGGAGCAC
CTTTATGAGCGGGACGAGGGTGACAAGTGGCGCAATAAGAAATTCGAGCTAGGCTTGGAATTCCCCAATC
TGCCTTATTACATCGATGGCGACGTTAAGTTGACTCAGTCCATGGCCATCATCCGCTACATCGCCGACAA
GCACAATATGCTAGGCGGGTGCCCGAAGGAGCGAGCTGAGATCTCTATGTTGGAAGGGGCCGTGCTGGAT
ATCCGCTACGGCGTGAGCCGCATTGCATACTCAAAGGATTTCGAGACCCTCAAGGTTGACTTCCTGTCAA
AGCTGCCTGAAATGCTAAAGATGTTCGAAGACCGTCTCTGTCATAAGACCTACCTGAACGGGGACCACGT
GACACACCCGGACTTTATGTTGTATGACGCTCTGGACGTCGTGCTTTATATGGACCCTATGTGCCTGGAC
GCTTTTCCCAAACTAGTGTGTTTCAAGAAACGTATCGAAGCTATCCCTCAGATTGATAAGTACCTGAAGT
CCTCAAAGTACATCGCCTGGCCCCTTCAAGGTTGGCAAGCCACATTTGGCGGTGGCGACCATCCTCCCAA
GTCAGACCTAGTGCCTAGGCACAACCAGACCAGCCTATATAAGAAAGCCGGGTCAGCTGCCGC
